>Addgene plasmid #22635 | pEF1a-mRor2Y641F | addgene partial sequence | sequence record 28424 | mRor2-F2 5'-gctgaaagacaaggctgagg-3'
GTGGGAGATTCGGCAGAGGCGATGCTCCGGGCCCGACTGCAGCACCCCAACATCGTCTGTCTCCTAGGCG
TCGTGACCAAGGACCAACCCTTGAGCATGATCTTCAGCTACTGTTCCCATGGCGACCTTCATGAATTCCT
GGTCATGCGCTCGCCGCACTCCGATGTGGGCAGCACCGATGACGACCGCACAGTGAAGTCAGCCCTGGAG
CCCCCGGACTTCGTGCACGTGGTGGCGCAGATCGCTGCGGGGATGGAGTTCCTGTCCAGCCACCACGTGG
TCCATAAGGACCTGGCCACACGCAATGTGCTGGTGTACGACAAGCTGAACGTGAGGATCTCAGACTTGGG
CCTCTTCCGTGAGGTATTCTCCGCAGATTACTACAAACTCATGGGCAATTCACTGCTGCCCATCCGCTGG
ATGTCCCCCGAGGCCGTCATGTATGGAAAGTTCTCCATCGACTCTGACATCTGGTCCTACGGTGTGGTCC
TCTGGGAGGTCTTTAGCTACGGCCTGCAGCCCTACTGTGGGTACTCCAACCAGGACGTGGTGGAGATGAT
CCGGAGCCGGCAGGTGCTGCCCTGCCCGGATGACTGCCCCGCCTGGGTCTATGCCCTCATGATTGAATGN
TGGAATGAATTNCCAANCCGGAAGGCCCGCTTTTAAGGATATCNANNGCCGGCTCGGGTTCTGGGGCAGN
NATANCATTTTCAANTATAATAGTTCCGCGCANACTCAGAACCAGCAACACACAANAACAGCTCCTGAGN
TGACCCCGTAAGNATGTGAGCATGCCGCTANTGGCCCCAACAAANGCNACCTTCCAAGCTCANTNTCCNT
GANGNCAAAAACTTGNGCCCGNAGTTATCCGNAAG
