>Addgene plasmid #22635 | pEF1a-mRor2Y641F | addgene partial sequence | sequence record 28425 | 22635 with BGH-rev
ACCGGTATGCATATTCNGATCCTCTTCTGAGATGAGTTTTTGTTCGAAGGGCCCTCTAGATTATTTGTCA
TCATCGTCCTTATAGTCCCCCTCGAGGGCTTCAAGCTGGACATGAGCCGCCTCGGTCACCTGGAGCGTGT
CATTGTCTCCCAGGAGTTCAGTCTCAGGGACAGACCCCTCCTCCTCCTCCTCTGCTTCCTGCACAGGGCT
CTGGGCCACGTCTTCCGCGATGTTCTGTACATCCTCGGTGCCCTCAGAGAGTAGGGCCGCCCTGTCCGCC
ACAGATGTATTGGAGGGCGCCGTGGTGACGTAGCCAGTGCTGGTGGAGCCGCTGCCACTGTGGTGTGAGC
TCGGCTTGGGGACCATCTGAGGGGGCACCTGCTGTGGGGCCATCTGCATGGGGATCTGGACTGGGTAGAA
GTTGGGCAGGTAGGCCCCGTATGCCGGTACCGGCTGATAGCCGTTCACCGGGATGTACAGCTGTGCGGGG
GGCACCAAGGGTCTGATCTGACCCTTCATGGGGATGAACTGAGGCTGTGGGAAGGGCTGGGCCTTCTGCT
TGGGGGCCATATAGCGGGCATTGCTCACATTGCTTACGGGGCTGGTGCTCAGGGAGCTGGTCTGTGTGGT
GTTGCTGGCTCCTGAGGTCTGCGCGGAACTATTATAGTTGGATAGGTTGCCCCAGGACCGGAGCCGGCTG
TGGATGTCCTTAAAGCGGGGCCTCCGGCTTGGGAACTCATTCCAGCATTCAATCATGANGGCATAGACCC
AGGCGGGGCAGTCATCCGGGCAGGGCAGCACCTGCCGGCTCCGGATCATCTCCACCACGTCCTGGTTGGA
GTACCCACAGTAGGGCTGCAGGCCGT
