[The description below was written by a language model from this plasmid's Addgene catalogue record.]
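Description:
pEF1a-mRor2Y641F is a mammalian expression plasmid built on the pEF1a-myc/his A backbone and carrying a point-mutant form of mouse Ror2, a receptor tyrosine kinase-like orphan receptor (also known as Ntrkr2). It is propagated in E. coli under ampicillin selection, and it carries a neomycin resistance marker so that transfected mammalian cells can be selected with G418. The record does not include a feature table, so the promoter is not explicitly listed. The backbone name indicates that expression is driven by the EF1α promoter, a strong constitutive promoter active in many mammalian cell types. The T7 and BGH reverse sequencing primer sites suggest the insert lies between a T7 promoter site and a BGH polyadenylation region.

The insert is the roughly 2.8 kb mouse Ror2 coding sequence, cloned non-directionally into a single XbaI site that is retained on both sides. It carries a substitution of tyrosine 641 to phenylalanine, which removes the hydroxyl group needed for phosphorylation at that position while otherwise conserving the residue. A Flag epitope is fused to the C terminus of the insert for detection or immunoprecipitation. The record does not say whether the backbone's myc/His tags are also in frame. Part of the plasmid was derived from a construct made in another laboratory.

The associated study concerns the requirement for Ror2 tyrosine kinase activity in mediating Wnt5A signalling. The construct is therefore suited to comparing this mutant with wild-type Ror2 in transfected mammalian cells to test how this tyrosine contributes to receptor function.
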