Addgene plasmid #22635: pEF1a-mRor2Y641F
Depositing lab: Roel Nusse. Depositing organization: Stanford University. Publication: Ror2 receptor requires tyrosine kinase activity to mediate Wnt5A signaling. Mikels A, Minami Y, Nusse R. J Biol Chem. 2009 Oct 30;284(44):30167-76. doi: 10.1074/jbc.M109.041715. Epub 2009 Aug 31. PubMed 19720827.
Backbone
  Vector backbone: pEF1a-myc/his A
  Backbone size w/o insert (bp): 9226
  Vector type: Mammalian Expression
  Selectable markers: Neomycin (select with G418)
Growth in bacteria
  Bacterial resistance: Ampicillin, 100 μg/mL
  Growth temperature: 37°C
  Growth strain: DH5alpha
  Copy number: Unknown
Gene/Insert
  Gene/Insert name: Ror2 Y641F (alt name: Ror2)
  Species: M. musculus (mouse)
  Insert size (bp): 2835
  Mutation: Changed Tyrosine 641 to Phenylalanine
  GenBank ID: AB010384
  Entrez Gene: Ror2 (a.k.a. Ntrkr2)
  Tag / fusion protein: Flag (C terminal on insert)
  Cloning method: Restriction Enzyme; 5′ cloning site XbaI (not destroyed); 3′ cloning site XbaI (not destroyed)
  Sequencing primers: 5′ T7; 3′ BGH reverse
Resource information
  A portion of this plasmid was derived from a plasmid made by: Dr. Y. Minami (Japan)
Terms and licenses: Academic/Nonprofit Terms; Industry Terms: Not Available to Industry
How to cite: pEF1a-mRor2Y641F was a gift from Roel Nusse (Addgene plasmid # 22635 ; http://n2t.net/addgene:22635 ; RRID:Addgene_22635)
